>Addgene plasmid #115646 | coreR1 (384-1008) | addgene full sequence | sequence record 223047 | Addgene assembled sequence
AATCAGAGCGGCGCGCTCCGAAAGTTTCCTTTTATGGCGAGGCGGCGGCGGCGGCGGCCCTATAAAAAGC
GAAGCGCGCGGCGGGCGGGAGTCGCTGCGCGCTGCCTTCGCCCCGTGCCCCGCTCCGCCGCCGCCTCGCG
CCGCCCGCCCCGGCTCTGACTGACCGCGTTACTCCCACAGGTGAGCGGGCGGGACGGCCCTTCTCCTCCG
GGCTGTAATTAGCGCTTGGTTTAATGACGGCTTGTTTCTTTTCTGTGGCTGCGTGAAAGCCTTGAGGGGC
TCCGGGAGGGCCCTTTGTGCGGGGGGAGCGGCTCGGGGGGTGCGTGCGTGTGTGTGTGCGTGGGGAGCGC
CGCGTGCGGCTCCGCGCTGCCCGGCGGCTGTGAGCGCTGCGGGCGCGGCGCGGGGCTTTGTGCGCTCCGC
AGTGTGCGCGAGGGGAGCGCGGCCGGGGGCGGTGCCCCGCGGTGCGGGGGGGGCTGCGAGGGGAACAAAG
GCTGCGTGCGGGGTGTGTGCGTGGGGGGGTGAGCAGGGGGTGTGGGCGCGTCGGTCGGGCTGCAACCCCC
CCTGCACCCCCCTCCCCGAGTTGCTGAGCACGGCCCGGCTTCGGGTGCGGGGCTCCGTACGGGGCGTGGC
GCGGGGCTCGCCGTGCCGGGCGGGGGGTGGCGGCAGGTGGGGGTGCCGGGCGGGGCGGGGCCGCCTCGGG
CCGGGGAGGGCTCGGGGGAGGGGCGCGGCGGCCCCCGGAGCGCCGGCGGCTGTCGAGGCGCGGCGAGCCG
CAGCCATTGCCTTTTATGGTAATCGTGCGAGAGGGCGCAGGGACTTCCTTTGTCCCAAATCTGTGCGGAG
CCGAAATCTGGGAGGCGCCGCCGCACCCCCTCTAGCGGGCGCGGGGCGAAGCGGTGCGGCGCCGGCAGGA
AGGAAATGGGCGGGGAGGGCCTTCGTGCGTCGCCGCGCCGCCGTCCCCTTCTCCCTCTCCAGCCTCGGGG
CTGTCCGCGGGGGGACGGCTGCCTTCGGGGGGGACGGGGCAGGGCGGGGTTCGGCTTCTGGCGTGTGACC
GGCGGCTCTAGAGCCTCTGCTAACCATGTTCATGCCTTCTTCTTTTTCCTACAGCTCCTGGGCAACGTGC
TGGTTATTGTGCTGTCTCATCATTTTGGCAAAGAATTGCGGCCGTCTCAGGCCGAATTCGCCACCATGGT
GCATCACCATCACCATCACCATCATCGATCCATGATCGAAGAAGGTAAACTGGTAATCTGGATTAACGGC
GATAAAGGCTATAACGGTCTCGCTGAAGTCGGTAAGAAATTCGAGAAAGATACCGGAATTAAAGTCACCG
TTGAGCATCCGGATAAACTGGAAGAGAAATTCCCACAGGTTGCGGCAACTGGCGATGGCCCTGACATTAT
CTTCTGGGCACACGACCGCTTTGGTGGCTACGCTCAATCTGGCCTGTTGGCTGAAATCACCCCGGACAAA
GCGTTCCAGGACAAGCTGTATCCGTTTACCTGGGATGCCGTACGTTACAACGGCAAGCTGATTGCTTACC
CGATCGCTGTTGAAGCGTTATCGCTGATTTATAACAAAGATCTGCTGCCGAACCCGCCAAAAACCTGGGA
AGAGATCCCGGCGCTGGATAAAGAACTGAAAGCGAAAGGTAAGAGCGCGCTGATGTTCAACCTGCAAGAA
CCGTACTTCACCTGGCCGCTGATTGCTGCTGACGGGGGTTATGCGTTCAAGTATGAAAACGGCAAGTACG
ACATTAAAGACGTGGGCGTGGATAACGCTGGCGCGAAAGCGGGTCTGACCTTCCTGGTTGACCTGATTAA
AAACAAACACATGAATGCAGACACCGATTACTCCATCGCAGAAGCTGCCTTTAATAAAGGCGAAACAGCG
ATGACCATCAACGGCCCGTGGGCATGGTCCAACATCGACACCAGCAAAGTGAATTATGGTGTAACGGTAC
TGCCGACCTTCAAGGGTCAACCATCCAAACCGTTCGTTGGCGTGCTGAGCGCAGGTATTAACGCCGCCAG
TCCGAACAAAGAGCTGGCAAAAGAGTTCCTCGAAAACTATCTGCTGACTGATGAAGGTCTGGAAGCGGTT
AATAAAGACAAACCGCTGGGTGCCGTAGCGCTGAAGTCTTACGAGGAAGAGTTGGCGAAAGATCCACGTA
TTGCCGCCACCATGGAAAACGCCCAGAAAGGTGAAATCATGCCGAACATCCCGCAGATGTCCGCTTTCTG
GTATGCCGTGCGTACTGCGGTGATCAACGCCGCCAGCGGTCGTCAGACTGTCGATGAAGCCCTGAAAGAC
GCGCAGACTAATTCGAGCTCGAACAACAACAACAATAACAATAACAACAACCTCGGGCTCGAAGTCCTAT
TCCAGGGACCGGTGCATATCAATAAAGGGGGACGGCCTCGCCAGCATCTCCTGTCACTGACGAGAAGGGC
GCAGAAACATCGGCTGAGGGAGCTCAAGATTCAAGTCAAAGAATTTGCTGACAAAGAAGAAGGTGGAGAT
GTGAAGGCTGTCTGCTTGACATTGTTTCTCCTGGCACTGAGGGCGAGGAATGAGCACAGGCAAGCTGATG
AATTAGAGGCCATCATGCAAGGCAGGGGCTCCGGGCTTCAACCAGCTGTTTGCTTGGCCATCCGTGTCAA
TACCTTCCTCAGCTGTAGCCAATACCATAAGATGTACAGGACTGTGAAAGCTATCACTGGGAGGCAGATT
TTTCAACCTCTGCATGCTCTTCGGAATGCCGAGAAAGTCCTTCTGCCAGGCTACCATCCCTTTGAGTGGC
AGCCCCCACTGAAGAATGTGTCCTCCAGAACTGATGTTGGAATTATTGATGGGCTGTCTGGACTTGCCTC
CTCTGTGGATGAGTACCCAGTAGATACCATTGCGAAGAGGTTCCGCTACGACTCTGCTTTGGTGTCTGCT
TTGATGGACATGGAAGAAGACATCTTGGAAGGCATGAGATCCCAAGATCTTGATGACTACCTGAATGGTC
CCTTCACAGTGGTGGTAAAGGAGTCTTGCGATGGAATGGGGGATGTGAGTGAGAAGCACGGGAGTGGGCC
CGCAGTTCCAGAAAAGGCCGTTCGTTTCTCTTTCACAGTCATGAGAATTACGATAGAGCATGGTTCACAG
AACGTGAAGGTGTTTGAGGAACCCAAGCCCAATTCTGAACTGTGTTGCAAGCCGTTGTGTCTTATGCTGG
CAGATGAGTCTGACCATGAGACCCTTACTGCTATTCTAAGCCCCCTCATTGCCGAGAGGGAGGCCATGAA
GAGCAGTGAATTAACGCTGGAGATGGGAGGCATCCCCAGGACTTTTAAATTCATCTTCAGGGGCACTGGA
TACGATGAAAAACTTGTCCGGGAAGTAGAAGGCTTGGAAGCTTCTGGCTCAGTCTACATCTGTACACTCT
GTGACACCACCCGTTTGGAAGCCTCTCAGAATCTTGTCTTCCACTCCATAACCAGAAGCCACGCCGAGAA
CCTGCAGCGCTATGAGGTCTGGCGGTCCAATCCGTATCATGAGTCCGTGGAAGAGCTCCGGGACCGGGTG
AAAGGGGTCTCTGCCAAACCTTTCATCGAGACAGTCCCTTCCATAGATGCGCTTCACTGTGACATTGGCA
ATGCAGCTGAATTCTATAAGATTTTCCAGCTGGAGATAGGGGAAGTGTATAAACATCCCAATGCCTCTAA
AGAGGAAAGGAAGAGATGGCAGGCCACGCTGGACAAACATCTCCGGAAAAGGATGAACTTAAAACCAATC
ATGAGGATGAATGGCAACTTTGCCCGGAAGCTTATGACCCAAGAGACTGTAGACGCAGTTTGTGAGTTAA
TTCCTTCTGAGGAGAGGCATGAAGCTCTCAGGGAGCTCATGGACCTTTACCTGAAGATGAAACCCGTGTG
GCGCTCTTCATGTCCCGCTAAAGAGTGTCCAGAGTCCCTCTGTCAGTACAGTTTCAACTCACAGCGTTTC
GCGGAACTCCTCTCCACCAAGTTCAAATATAGATACGAGGGCAAAATCACCAATTACTTTCACAAAACCT
TGGCACATGTCCCTGAAATTATTGAAAGGGATGGCTCTATCGGGGCCTGGGCAAGTGAGGGAAATGAATC
GGGTAACAAGCTGTTTAGACGGTTTCGGAAAATGAATGCCAGGCAGTCCAAGTGCTATGAGATGGAAGAT
GTCCTGAAACATCACTGGCTGTATACTTCAAAATACCTCCAGAAGTTTATGAATGCTCATAACGCGTAAC
TCGAGACTAGTATCGCGATAATTCACTCCTCAGGTGCAGGCTGCCTATCAGAAGGTGGTGGCTGGTGTGG
CCAATGCCCTGGCTCACAAATACCACTGAGATCTTTTTCCCTCTGCCAAAAATTATGGGGACATCATGAA
GCCCCTTGAGCATCTGACTTCTGGCTAATAAAGGAAATTTATTTTCATTGCAATAGTGTGTTGGAATTTT
TTGTGTCTCTCACTCGGAAGGACATATGGGAGGGCAAATCATTTAAAACATCAGAATGAGTATTTGGTTT
AGAGTTTGGCAACATATGCCCATATGCTGGCTGCCATGAACAAAGGTTGGCTATAAAGAGGTCATCAGTA
TATGAAACAGCCCCCTGCTGTCCATTCCTTATTCCATAGAAAAGCCTTGACTTGAGGTTAGATTTTTTTT
ATATTTTGTTTTGTGTTATTTTTTTCTTTAACATCCCTAAAATTTTCCTTACATGTTTTACTAGCCAGAT
TTTTCCTCCTCTCCTGACTACTCCCAGTCATAGCTGTCCCTCTTCTCTTATGGAGATCCCTCGACCTGCA
GCCCAAGCTTGGCGTAATCATGGTCATAGCTGTTTCCTGTGTGAAATTGTTATCCGCTCACAATTCCACA
CAACATACGAGCCGGAAGCATAAAGTGTAAAGCCTGGGGTGCCTAATGAGTGAGCTAACTCACATTAATT
GCGTTGCGCTCACTGCCCGCTTTCCAGTCGGGAAACCTGTCGTGCCAGCGGATCGATCCGCTGCATTAAT
GAATCGGCCAACGCGCGGGGAGAGGCGGTTTGCGTATTGGGCGCTCTTCCGCTTCCTCGCTCACTGACTC
GCTGCGCTCGGTCGTTCGGCTGCGGCGAGCGGTATCAGCTCACTCAAAGGCGGTAATACGGTTATCCACA
GAATCAGGGGATAACGCAGGAAAGAACATGTGAGCAAAAGGCCAGCAAAAGGCCAGGAACCGTAAAAAGG
CCGCGTTGCTGGCGTTTTTCCATAGGCTCCGCCCCCCTGACGAGCATCACAAAAATCGACGCTCAAGTCA
GAGGTGGCGAAACCCGACAGGACTATAAAGATACCAGGCGTTTCCCCCTGGAAGCTCCCTCGTGCGCTCT
CCTGTTCCGACCCTGCCGCTTACCGGATACCTGTCCGCCTTTCTCCCTTCGGGAAGCGTGGCGCTTTCTC
ATAGCTCACGCTGTAGGTATCTCAGTTCGGTGTAGGTCGTTCGCTCCAAGCTGGGCTGTGTGCACGAACC
CCCCGTTCAGCCCGACCGCTGCGCCTTATCCGGTAACTATCGTCTTGAGTCCAACCCGGTAAGACACGAC
TTATCGCCACTGGCAGCAGCCACTGGTAACAGGATTAGCAGAGCGAGGTATGTAGGCGGTGCTACAGAGT
TCTTGAAGTGGTGGCCTAACTACGGCTACACTAGAAGAACAGTATTTGGTATCTGCGCTCTGCTGAAGCC
AGTTACCTTCGGAAAAAGAGTTGGTAGCTCTTGATCCGGCAAACAAACCACCGCTGGTAGCGGTGGTTTT
TTTGTTTGCAAGCAGCAGATTACGCGCAGAAAAAAAGGATCTCAAGAAGATCCTTTGATCTTTTCTACGG
GGTCTGACGCTCAGTGGAACGAAAACTCACGTTAAGGGATTTTGGTCATGAGATTATCAAAAAGGATCTT
CACCTAGATCCTTTTAAATTAAAAATGAAGTTTTAAATCAATCTAAAGTATATATGAGTAAACTTGGTCT
GACAGTTACCAATGCTTAATCAGTGAGGCACCTATCTCAGCGATCTGTCTATTTCGTTCATCCATAGTTG
CCTGACTCCCCGTCGTGTAGATAACTACGATACGGGAGGGCTTACCATCTGGCCCCAGTGCTGCAATGAT
ACCGCGAGACCCACGCTCACCGGCTCCAGATTTATCAGCAATAAACCAGCCAGCCGGAAGGGCCGAGCGC
AGAAGTGGTCCTGCAACTTTATCCGCCTCCATCCAGTCTATTAATTGTTGCCGGGAAGCTAGAGTAAGTA
GTTCGCCAGTTAATAGTTTGCGCAACGTTGTTGCCATTGCTACAGGCATCGTGGTGTCACGCTCGTCGTT
TGGTATGGCTTCATTCAGCTCCGGTTCCCAACGATCAAGGCGAGTTACATGATCCCCCATGTTGTGCAAA
AAAGCGGTTAGCTCCTTCGGTCCTCCGATCGTTGTCAGAAGTAAGTTGGCCGCAGTGTTATCACTCATGG
TTATGGCAGCACTGCATAATTCTCTTACTGTCATGCCATCCGTAAGATGCTTTTCTGTGACTGGTGAGTA
CTCAACCAAGTCATTCTGAGAATAGTGTATGCGGCGACCGAGTTGCTCTTGCCCGGCGTCAATACGGGAT
AATACCGCGCCACATAGCAGAACTTTAAAAGTGCTCATCATTGGAAAACGTTCTTCGGGGCGAAAACTCT
CAAGGATCTTACCGCTGTTGAGATCCAGTTCGATGTAACCCACTCGTGCACCCAACTGATCTTCAGCATC
TTTTACTTTCACCAGCGTTTCTGGGTGAGCAAAAACAGGAAGGCAAAATGCCGCAAAAAAGGGAATAAGG
GCGACACGGAAATGTTGAATACTCATACTCTTCCTTTTTCAATATTATTGAAGCATTTATCAGGGTTATT
GTCTCATGAGCGGATACATATTTGAATGTATTTAGAAAAATAAACAAATAGGGGTTCCGCGCACATTTCC
CCGAAAAGTGCCACCTGGGTCGACATTGATTATTGACTAGTTATTAATAGTAATCAATTACGGGGTCATT
AGTTCATAGCCCATATATGGAGTTCCGCGTTACATAACTTACGGTAAATGGCCCGCCTGGCTGACCGCCC
AACGACCCCCGCCCATTGACGTCAATAATGACGTATGTTCCCATAGTAACGCCAATAGGGACTTTCCATT
GACGTCAATGGGTGGAGTATTTACGGTAAACTGCCCACTTGGCAGTACATCAAGTGTATCATATGCCAAG
TACGCCCCCTATTGACGTCAATGACGGTAAATGGCCCGCCTGGCATTATGCCCAGTACATGACCTTATGG
GACTTTCCTACTTGGCAGTACATCTACGTATTAGTCATCGCTATTACCATGGTCGAGGTGAGCCCCACGT
TCTGCTTCACTCTCCCCATCTCCCCCCCCTCCCCACCCCCAATTTTGTATTTATTTATTTTTTAATTATT
TTGTGCAGCGATGGGGGCGGGGGGGGGGGGGGGGCGCGCGCCAGGCGGGGCGGGGCGGGGCGAGGGGCGG
GGCGGGGCGAGGCGGAGAGGTGCGGCGGCAGCC
Features (pLannotate 1.2.2; 16 found; start..end, strand, type, name):
     88..1104    +  intron         chimeric intron: chimera between introns from chicken β-actin and rabbit β-globin
   1102..1191    +  CDS            HBB (fragment): HBB_LEPEU - Experimental evidence at protein level: Swiss-Prot protein existence level 1. Involved in oxygen transport from the lung to the various peripheral tissues. From Lepus europaeus (European hare).
   1192..1212    +  CDS            7xHis: 6xHis affinity tag
   1225..2319    +  CDS            MBP: maltose binding protein from E. coli; malE (mutated); This version of the gene does not encode a signal sequence, so MBP will remain in the cytosol.
   2392..4266    +  CDS            Rag1 (fragment): RAG1_MOUSE - Experimental evidence at protein level: Swiss-Prot protein existence level 1. Catalytic component of the RAG complex, a multiprotein complex that mediates the DNA cleavage phase during V(D)J recombination. V(D)J recombination assembles a diverse repertoire of immunoglobulin and T-cell receptor genes in developing B and T- lymphocytes through rearrangement of different V (variable), in some cases D (diversity), and J (joining) gene segments. In the RAG complex, RAG1 mediates the DNA-binding to the conserved recombination signal sequences (RSS) and catalyzes the DNA cleavage activit
   4292..4366    +  CDS            HBB (fragment): HBB_PONPY - Experimental evidence at transcript level: Swiss-Prot protein existence level 2. Involved in oxygen transport from the lung to the various peripheral tissues. From Pongo pygmaeus (Bornean orangutan).
   4437..4492    +  polyA_signal   β-globin poly(A) signal: rabbit β-globin polyadenylation signal (Gil and Proudfoot, 1987)
   4877..4893    -  protein_bind   lac operator: The lac repressor binds to the lac operator to inhibit transcription in E. coli. This inhibition can be relieved by adding lactose or isopropyl-β-D-thiogalactopyranoside (IPTG). lac repressor encoded by lacI
   4901..4931    -  promoter       lac promoter: promoter for the E. coli lac operon
   4946..4967    -  protein_bind   CAP binding site: CAP binding activates transcription in the presence of cAMP. E. coli catabolite activator protein
   4983..5084    -  CDS            lacI (fragment): LACI_ECOLI - Experimental evidence at protein level: Swiss-Prot protein existence level 1. Repressor of the lactose operon. Binds allolactose as an inducer. From Escherichia coli (strain K12).
   5267..5855    -  rep_origin     ori: high-copy-number ColE1/pMB1/pBR322/pUC origin of replication
   6026..6886    -  CDS            AmpR: β-lactamase; bla; confers resistance to ampicillin, carbenicillin, and related antibiotics
   6887..6991    -  promoter       AmpR promoter: bla
   7022..7401    +  enhancer       CMV enhancer: human cytomegalovirus immediate early enhancer
   7403..87      +  promoter       chicken β-actin promoter (across the origin): No description available
