[The description below was written by a language model from this plasmid's Addgene catalogue record and pLannotate feature annotations shown in this document.]
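Description:
coreR1 (384-1008) is a mammalian expression plasmid built on the pLEXm backbone that produces the catalytic core of mouse RAG1 (amino acids 384–1008) as a tagged fusion protein. It is maintained in E. coli as a high-copy plasmid through a ColE1/pUC-type origin and selected with ampicillin via the β-lactamase gene. Residual lac promoter, operator and CAP-site sequences, plus a small lacI fragment, lie near the origin and appear to be cloning-vector remnants rather than functional parts of the expression unit.

Expression in mammalian cells is driven by a CAG-type arrangement: the CMV immediate-early enhancer joined to the chicken β-actin promoter, followed by a chimeric chicken β-actin/rabbit β-globin intron that promotes efficient splicing and high transcript levels. The transcript is terminated by the rabbit β-globin polyadenylation signal. The short β-globin matches annotated on either side of the open reading frame most likely reflect globin-derived flanking sequence in this cassette, not intended coding content. The reading frame begins with a polyhistidine tag (listed as 8xHis in the catalogue entry, annotated as a shorter His run in the feature table), followed by cytosolic E. coli maltose-binding protein lacking its signal sequence. According to the catalogue, a PreScission protease site then precedes the Rag1 fragment, although this site is not separately annotated. The His and MBP modules allow affinity purification and tend to aid solubility, and the protease site permits tag removal.

RAG1 is the DNA-binding and cleaving subunit of the RAG complex, which initiates V(D)J recombination at recombination signal sequences. The stated purpose is expression of truncated Rag1, and the associated work concerns regulation of RAG1/RAG2-mediated DNA cleavage. The cloning sites used for the insert are not recorded.
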