Addgene plasmid #115646: coreR1 (384-1008)
Purpose: expression of truncated Rag1
Depositing lab: Martin Gellert. Depositing organization: National Institute of Diabetes & Digestive & Kidney Diseases (NIDDK). Publication: Autoinhibition of DNA cleavage mediated by RAG1 and RAG2 is overcome by an epigenetic signal in V(D)J recombination. Grundy GJ, Yang W, Gellert M. Proc Natl Acad Sci U S A. 2010 Dec 28;107(52):22487-92. doi: 10.1073/pnas.1014958107. Epub 2010 Dec 13. PubMed 21149691.
Backbone
  Vector backbone: pLEXm
  Vector type: Mammalian Expression
Growth in bacteria
  Bacterial resistance: Ampicillin, 100 μg/mL
  Growth temperature: 37°C
  Growth strain: DH5alpha
  Copy number: High Copy
Gene/Insert
  Gene/Insert name: Rag1 core (384-1008)
  Species: M. musculus (mouse)
  Mutation: truncated Rag1 (aa 384-1008)
  Entrez Gene: Rag1 (a.k.a. Rag-1)
  Tag / fusion protein: 8XHis-MBP-PreScission (N terminal on backbone)
  Cloning method: Restriction Enzyme; 5′ cloning site unknown (unknown if destroyed); 3′ cloning site unknown (unknown if destroyed)
  Sequencing primers: 5′ unknown
Terms and licenses: Academic/Nonprofit Terms; Industry Terms: Not Available to Industry
How to cite: coreR1 (384-1008) was a gift from Martin Gellert (Addgene plasmid # 115646 ; http://n2t.net/addgene:115646 ; RRID:Addgene_115646)
