>Addgene plasmid #115646 | coreR1 (384-1008) | addgene partial sequence | sequence record 223069 | Addgene Partial NGS Result
GGCTTCGGGTGCGGGGCTCCGTACGGGGCGTGGCGCGGGGCTCGCCGTGCCGGGCGGGGGGTGGCGGCAG
GTGGGGGTGCCGGGCGGGGCGGGGCCGCCTCGGGCCGGGGAGGGCTCGGGGGAGGGGCGCGGCGGCCCCC
GGAGCGCCGGCGGCTGTCGAGGCGCGGCGAGCCGCAGCCATTGCCTTTTATGGTAATCGTGCGAGAGGGC
GCAGGGACTTCCTTTGTCCCAAATCTGTGCGGAGCCGAAATCTGGGAGGCGCCGCCGCACCCCCTCTAGC
GGGCGCGGGGCGAAGCGGTGCGGCGCCGGCAGGAAGGAAATGGGCGGGGAGGGCCTTCGTGCGTCGCCGC
GCCGCCGTCCCCTTCTCCCTCTCCAGCCTCGGGGCTGTCCGCGGGGGGACGGCTGCCTTCGGGGGGGACG
GGGCAGGGCGGGGTTCGGCTTCTGGCGTGTGACCGGCGGCTCTAGAGCCTCTGCTAACCATGTTCATGCC
TTCTTCTTTTTCCTACAGCTCCTGGGCAACGTGCTGGTTATTGTGCTGTCTCATCATTTTGGCAAAGAAT
TGCGGCCGTCTCAGGCCGAATTCGCCACCATGGTGCATCACCATCACCATCACCATCATCGATCCATGAT
CGAAGAAGGTAAACTGGTAATCTGGATTAACGGCGATAAAGGCTATAACGGTCTCGCTGAAGTCGGTAAG
AAATTCGAGAAAGATACCGGAATTAAAGTCACCGTTGAGCATCCGGATAAACTGGAAGAGAAATTCCCAC
AGGTTGCGGCAACTGGCGATGGCCCTGACATTATCTTCTGGGCACACGACCGCTTTGGTGGCTACGCTCA
ATCTGGCCTGTTGGCTGAAATCACCCCGGACAAAGCGTTCCAGGACAAGCTGTATCCGTTTACCTGGGAT
GCCGTACGTTACAACGGCAAGCTGATTGCTTACCCGATCGCTGTTGAAGCGTTATCGCTGATTTATAACA
AAGATCTGCTGCCGAACCCGCCAAAAACCTGGGAAGAGATCCCGGCGCTGGATAAAGAACTGAAAGCGAA
AGGTAAGAGCGCGCTGATGTTCAACCTGCAAGAACCGTACTTCACCTGGCCGCTGATTGCTGCTGACGGG
GGTTATGCGTTCAAGTATGAAAACGGCAAGTACGACATTAAAGACGTGGGCGTGGATAACGCTGGCGCGA
AAGCGGGTCTGACCTTCCTGGTTGACCTGATTAAAAACAAACACATGAATGCAGACACCGATTACTCCAT
CGCAGAAGCTGCCTTTAATAAAGGCGAAACAGCGATGACCATCAACGGCCCGTGGGCATGGTCCAACATC
GACACCAGCAAAGTGAATTATGGTGTAACGGTACTGCCGACCTTCAAGGGTCAACCATCCAAACCGTTCG
TTGGCGTGCTGAGCGCAGGTATTAACGCCGCCAGTCCGAACAAAGAGCTGGCAAAAGAGTTCCTCGAAAA
CTATCTGCTGACTGATGAAGGTCTGGAAGCGGTTAATAAAGACAAACCGCTGGGTGCCGTAGCGCTGAAG
TCTTACGAGGAAGAGTTGGCGAAAGATCCACGTATTGCCGCCACCATGGAAAACGCCCAGAAAGGTGAAA
TCATGCCGAACATCCCGCAGATGTCCGCTTTCTGGTATGCCGTGCGTACTGCGGTGATCAACGCCGCCAG
CGGTCGTCAGACTGTCGATGAAGCCCTGAAAGACGCGCAGACTAATTCGAGCTCGAACAACAACAACAAT
AACAATAACAACAACCTCGGGCTCGAAGTCCTATTCCAGGGACCGGTGCATATCAATAAAGGGGGACGGC
CTCGCCAGCATCTCCTGTCACTGACGAGAAGGGCGCAGAAACATCGGCTGAGGGAGCTCAAGATTCAAGT
CAAAGAATTTGCTGACAAAGAAGAAGGTGGAGATGTGAAGGCTGTCTGCTTGACATTGTTTCTCCTGGCA
CTGAGGGCGAGGAATGAGCACAGGCAAGCTGATGAATTAGAGGCCATCATGCAAGGCAGGGGCTCCGGGC
TTCAACCAGCTGTTTGCTTGGCCATCCGTGTCAATACCTTCCTCAGCTGTAGCCAATACCATAAGATGTA
CAGGACTGTGAAAGCTATCACTGGGAGGCAGATTTTTCAACCTCTGCATGCTCTTCGGAATGCCGAGAAA
GTCCTTCTGCCAGGCTACCATCCCTTTGAGTGGCAGCCCCCACTGAAGAATGTGTCCTCCAGAACTGATG
TTGGAATTATTGATGGGCTGTCTGGACTTGCCTCCTCTGTGGATGAGTACCCAGTAGATACCATTGCGAA
GAGGTTCCGCTACGACTCTGCTTTGGTGTCTGCTTTGATGGACATGGAAGAAGACATCTTGGAAGGCATG
AGATCCCAAGATCTTGATGACTACCTGAATGGTCCCTTCACAGTGGTGGTAAAGGAGTCTTGCGATGGAA
TGGGGGATGTGAGTGAGAAGCACGGGAGTGGGCCCGCAGTTCCAGAAAAGGCCGTTCGTTTCTCTTTCAC
AGTCATGAGAATTACGATAGAGCATGGTTCACAGAACGTGAAGGTGTTTGAGGAACCCAAGCCCAATTCT
GAACTGTGTTGCAAGCCGTTGTGTCTTATGCTGGCAGATGAGTCTGACCATGAGACCCTTACTGCTATTC
TAAGCCCCCTCATTGCCGAGAGGGAGGCCATGAAGAGCAGTGAATTAACGCTGGAGATGGGAGGCATCCC
CAGGACTTTTAAATTCATCTTCAGGGGCACTGGATACGATGAAAAACTTGTCCGGGAAGTAGAAGGCTTG
GAAGCTTCTGGCTCAGTCTACATCTGTACACTCTGTGACACCACCCGTTTGGAAGCCTCTCAGAATCTTG
TCTTCCACTCCATAACCAGAAGCCACGCCGAGAACCTGCAGCGCTATGAGGTCTGGCGGTCCAATCCGTA
TCATGAGTCCGTGGAAGAGCTCCGGGACCGGGTGAAAGGGGTCTCTGCCAAACCTTTCATCGAGACAGTC
CCTTCCATAGATGCGCTTCACTGTGACATTGGCAATGCAGCTGAATTCTATAAGATTTTCCAGCTGGAGA
TAGGGGAAGTGTATAAACATCCCAATGCCTCTAAAGAGGAAAGGAAGAGATGGCAGGCCACGCTGGACAA
ACATCTCCGGAAAAGGATGAACTTAAAACCAATCATGAGGATGAATGGCAACTTTGCCCGGAAGCTTATG
ACCCAAGAGACTGTAGACGCAGTTTGTGAGTTAATTCCTTCTGAGGAGAGGCATGAAGCTCTCAGGGAGC
TCATGGACCTTTACCTGAAGATGAAACCCGTGTGGCGCTCTTCATGTCCCGCTAAAGAGTGTCCAGAGTC
CCTCTGTCAGTACAGTTTCAACTCACAGCGTTTCGCGGAACTCCTCTCCACCAAGTTCAAATATAGATAC
GAGGGCAAAATCACCAATTACTTTCACAAAACCTTGGCACATGTCCCTGAAATTATTGAAAGGGATGGCT
CTATCGGGGCCTGGGCAAGTGAGGGAAATGAATCGGGTAACAAGCTGTTTAGACGGTTTCGGAAAATGAA
TGCCAGGCAGTCCAAGTGCTATGAGATGGAAGATGTCCTGAAACATCACTGGCTGTATACTTCAAAATAC
CTCCAGAAGTTTATGAATGCTCATAACGCGTAACTCGAGACTAGTATCGCGATAATTCACTCCTCAGGTG
CAGGCTGCCTATCAGAAGGTGGTGGCTGGTGTGGCCAATGCCCTGGCTCACAAATACCACTGAGATCTTT
TTCCCTCTGCCAAAAATTATGGGGACATCATGAAGCCCCTTGAGCATCTGACTTCTGGCTAATAAAGGAA
ATTTATTTTCATTGCAATAGTGTGTTGGAATTTTTTGTGTCTCTCACTCGGAAGGACATATGGGAGGGCA
AATCATTTAAAACATCAGAATGAGTATTTGGTTTAGAGTTTGGCAACATATGCCCATATGCTGGCTGCCA
TGAACAAAGGTTGGCTATAAAGAGGTCATCAGTATATGAAACAGCCCCCTGCTGTCCATTCCTTATTCCA
TAGAAAAGCCTTGACTTGAGGTTAGATTTTTTTTATATTTTGTTTTGTGTTATTTTTTTCTTTAACATCC
CTAAAATTTTCCTTACATGTTTTACTAGCCAGATTTTTCCTCCTCTCCTGACTACTCCCAGTCATAGCTG
TCCCTCTTCTCTTATGGAGATCCCTCGACCTGCAGCCCAAGCTTGGCGTAATCATGGTCATAGCTGTTTC
CTGTGTGAAATTGTTATCCGCTCACAATTCCACACAACATACGAGCCGGAAGCATAAAGTGTAAAGCCTG
GGGTGCCTAATGAGTGAGCTAACTCACATTAATTGCGTTGCGCTCACTGCCCGCTTTCCAGTCGGGAAAC
CTGTCGTGCCAGCGGATCGATCCGCTGCATTAATGAATCGGCCAACGCGCGGGGAGAGGCGGTTTGCGTA
TTGGGCGCTCTTCCGCTTCCTCGCTCACTGACTCGCTGCGCTCGGTCGTTCGGCTGCGGCGAGCGGTATC
AGCTCACTCAAAGGCGGTAATACGGTTATCCACAGAATCAGGGGATAACGCAGGAAAGAACATGTGAGCA
AAAGGCCAGCAAAAGGCCAGGAACCGTAAAAAGGCCGCGTTGCTGGCGTTTTTCCATAGGCTCCGCCCCC
CTGACGAGCATCACAAAAATCGACGCTCAAGTCAGAGGTGGCGAAACCCGACAGGACTATAAAGATACCA
GGCGTTTCCCCCTGGAAGCTCCCTCGTGCGCTCTCCTGTTCCGACCCTGCCGCTTACCGGATACCTGTCC
GCCTTTCTCCCTTCGGGAAGCGTGGCGCTTTCTCATAGCTCACGCTGTAGGTATCTCAGTTCGGTGTAGG
TCGTTCGCTCCAAGCTGGGCTGTGTGCACGAACCCCCCGTTCAGCCCGACCGCTGCGCCTTATCCGGTAA
CTATCGTCTTGAGTCCAACCCGGTAAGACACGACTTATCGCCACTGGCAGCAGCCACTGGTAACAGGATT
AGCAGAGCGAGGTATGTAGGCGGTGCTACAGAGTTCTTGAAGTGGTGGCCTAACTACGGCTACACTAGAA
GAACAGTATTTGGTATCTGCGCTCTGCTGAAGCCAGTTACCTTCGGAAAAAGAGTTGGTAGCTCTTGATC
CGGCAAACAAACCACCGCTGGTAGCGGTGGTTTTTTTGTTTGCAAGCAGCAGATTACGCGCAGAAAAAAA
GGATCTCAAGAAGATCCTTTGATCTTTTCTACGGGGTCTGACGCTCAGTGGAACGAAAACTCACGTTAAG
GGATTTTGGTCATGAGATTATCAAAAAGGATCTTCACCTAGATCCTTTTAAATTAAAAATGAAGTTTTAA
ATCAATCTAAAGTATATATGAGTAAACTTGGTCTGACAGTTACCAATGCTTAATCAGTGAGGCACCTATC
TCAGCGATCTGTCTATTTCGTTCATCCATAGTTGCCTGACTCCCCGTCGTGTAGATAACTACGATACGGG
AGGGCTTACCATCTGGCCCCAGTGCTGCAATGATACCGCGAGACCCACGCTCACCGGCTCCAGATTTATC
AGCAATAAACCAGCCAGCCGGAAGGGCCGAGCGCAGAAGTGGTCCTGCAACTTTATCCGCCTCCATCCAG
TCTATTAATTGTTGCCGGGAAGCTAGAGTAAGTAGTTCGCCAGTTAATAGTTTGCGCAACGTTGTTGCCA
TTGCTACAGGCATCGTGGTGTCACGCTCGTCGTTTGGTATGGCTTCATTCAGCTCCGGTTCCCAACGATC
AAGGCGAGTTACATGATCCCCCATGTTGTGCAAAAAAGCGGTTAGCTCCTTCGGTCCTCCGATCGTTGTC
AGAAGTAAGTTGGCCGCAGTGTTATCACTCATGGTTATGGCAGCACTGCATAATTCTCTTACTGTCATGC
CATCCGTAAGATGCTTTTCTGTGACTGGTGAGTACTCAACCAAGTCATTCTGAGAATAGTGTATGCGGCG
ACCGAGTTGCTCTTGCCCGGCGTCAATACGGGATAATACCGCGCCACATAGCAGAACTTTAAAAGTGCTC
ATCATTGGAAAACGTTCTTCGGGGCGAAAACTCTCAAGGATCTTACCGCTGTTGAGATCCAGTTCGATGT
AACCCACTCGTGCACCCAACTGATCTTCAGCATCTTTTACTTTCACCAGCGTTTCTGGGTGAGCAAAAAC
AGGAAGGCAAAATGCCGCAAAAAAGGGAATAAGGGCGACACGGAAATGTTGAATACTCATACTCTTCCTT
TTTCAATATTATTGAAGCATTTATCAGGGTTATTGTCTCATGAGCGGATACATATTTGAATGTATTTAGA
AAAATAAACAAATAGGGGTTCCGCGCACATTTCCCCGAAAAGTGCCACCTGGGTCGACATTGATTATTGA
CTAGTTATTAATAGTAATCAATTACGGGGTCATTAGTTCATAGCCCATATATGGAGTTCCGCGTTACATA
ACTTACGGTAAATGGCCCGCCTGGCTGACCGCCCAACGACCCCCGCCCATTGACGTCAATAATGACGTAT
GTTCCCATAGTAACGCCAATAGGGACTTTCCATTGACGTCAATGGGTGGAGTATTTACGGTAAACTGCCC
ACTTGGCAGTACATCAAGTGTATCATATGCCAAGTACGCCCCCTATTGACGTCAATGACGGTAAATGGCC
CGCCTGGCATTATGCCCAGTACATGACCTTATGGGACTTTCCTACTTGGCAGTACATCTACGTATTAGTC
ATCGCTATTACCATGGTCGAGGTGAGCCCCACGTTCTGCTTCACTCTCCCCATCTCCCCCCCCTCCCCAC
CCCCAATTTTGTATTTATTTATTTTTTAATTATTTTGTGCAGCGATGGGGGCGGGGG
